Addgene plasmid #31841: pcDNA5FRT/TO-p97-AE-mycStrep
Depositing lab: Hemmo Meyer. Publication: Endolysosomal sorting of ubiquitylated caveolin-1 is regulated by VCP and UBXD1 and impaired by VCP disease mutations. Ritz D, Vuk M, Kirchner P, Bug M, Schutz S, Hayer A, Bremer S, Lusk C, Baloh RH, Lee H, Glatter T, Gstaiger M, Aebersold R, Weihl CC, Meyer H. Nat Cell Biol. 2011 Aug 7;13(9):1116-23. doi: 10.1038/ncb2301. PubMed 21822278.
Backbone
  Vector backbone: pcDNA5/FRT/TO
  Backbone manufacturer: Invitrogen
  Backbone size w/o insert (bp): 5137
  Vector type: Mammalian Expression, Bacterial Expression
  Selectable markers: Hygromycin
Growth in bacteria
  Bacterial resistance: Ampicillin, 100 μg/mL
  Growth temperature: 37°C
  Growth strain: DH5alpha
  Copy number: High Copy
Gene/Insert
  Gene/Insert name: p97 (alt name: Cdc48)
  Species: R. norvegicus (rat)
  Mutation: A232E
  Promoter: CMV
  Tag / fusion protein: myc (C terminal on insert); Strep (C terminal on insert)
  Cloning method: Restriction Enzyme; 5′ cloning site NheI (unknown if destroyed); 3′ cloning site BamHI (unknown if destroyed)
  Sequencing primers: 5′ CMV-F; 3′ BGH-rev
Terms and licenses: Academic/Nonprofit Terms; Industry Terms: Not Available to Industry
Depositor comments: Contains NMHTG linker between myc and Strep tags. The hygromycin resistance gene in this plasmid lacks a promoter and native start codon. See Invitrogen's website for more information about the vector backbone.
How to cite: pcDNA5FRT/TO-p97-AE-mycStrep was a gift from Hemmo Meyer (Addgene plasmid # 31841 ; http://n2t.net/addgene:31841 ; RRID:Addgene_31841)
