[The description below was written by a language model from this plasmid's Addgene catalogue record.]
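Description:
pcDNA5FRT/TO-p97-AE-mycStrep is a mammalian expression plasmid built on the Invitrogen pcDNA5/FRT/TO backbone (5137 bp without insert). It is propagated in E. coli as a high-copy plasmid under ampicillin selection. The backbone is designed for Flp recombinase-mediated integration at a single FRT site in a suitable host cell line. As the depositor notes, its hygromycin resistance gene lacks its own promoter and native start codon. In this vector system, hygromycin resistance therefore arises only when correct recombination places the gene downstream of a promoter and start codon already present at the genomic FRT locus, which selects for site-specific, single-copy integrants. The "TO" designation refers to the tetracycline operator-regulated form of the CMV promoter in this backbone, which permits tetracycline- or doxycycline-inducible expression in cells that supply the Tet repressor. The record itself lists the promoter simply as CMV.

The insert is rat (R. norvegicus) p97, also known as VCP or Cdc48, an AAA+ ATPase, carrying the A232E substitution. It was cloned between NheI and BamHI sites, and the record does not say whether these sites were retained. The protein is fused at its C terminus to a myc epitope followed by a Strep tag, with a short linker between the two tags. This arrangement supports immunodetection through myc and affinity purification of p97 complexes through Strep. The associated publication concerns VCP and UBXD1 in endolysosomal sorting of ubiquitylated caveolin-1 and the impairment of this process by VCP disease mutations. This suggests the construct serves to generate isogenic, inducible stable cell lines expressing a mutant p97 for comparison with other variants in interaction and trafficking studies. No feature table was supplied, so element positions cannot be described.
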