>Addgene plasmid #31841 | pcDNA5FRT/TO-p97-AE-mycStrep | addgene partial sequence | sequence record 36776 | BGH-rev 5'-TAGAAGGCACAGTCGAGG-3'
TCGAGCGGCCGCCACTGNGGCTGGATATCTGCAGAATTCCACCACACTGGACTAGTGGATCCTTATTTTT
CGAACTGCGGGTGGCTCCAACCGGTATGCATATTCAGATCCTCTTCTGAGATGAGTTTTTGTTCGCCATA
GAGGTCATCGTCATTGTCTTCTGTGTACACATTGCCACCTGTGCCACCTCCACTGCCCTGACTTGGGCCA
GCTCCACCCTGGTTCCCTGAAGGGAATCTGAAGCTGCCAAAACCTCGACTTTGCTGCAGTGTCTGGGCAA
ACATTTCATACTTCCGAATGTCATTATCACTGACAGAACGTCGGGCAAAACGCATGGCTTCCTCAAAGTG
ATCTCTGCGGATCTCAGGCACTGGATCATCCTCTTCTACTTCCATAGCTGATGGATTTGTCTGCCTCTCT
CGTTCTCGCCTAATCTCACTCTCGATAGATTCACGAATGGCTAGTTTACAAGCACGTTGGCAAATTTCTG
TCAGGTCAGCTCCAGAAAAGCCATTAGTCATCTTAGCCAAGAACTCCAAATCCACATCCTTGGCAACTGG
GGATTTTCGCAGATTGGCTTTTAGGATGGCAACACGGGAC
