>Addgene plasmid #31841 | pcDNA5FRT/TO-p97-AE-mycStrep | addgene partial sequence | sequence record 38773 | CMV-F 5'-CGCAAATGGGCGGTAGGCGTG-3'
TGATAGAGATCTCCCTATCAGTGATAGAGATCGTCGACGAGCTCGTTTAGTGAACCGTCAGATCGCCTGG
AGACGCCATCCACGCTGTTTTGACCTCCATAGAAGACACCGGGACCGATCCAGCCTCCGGACTCTAGCGT
TTAAACTTAAGCTTGGTACCGCCGCCATGGCCTCTGGAGCCGATTCAAAAGGTGATGATTTATCAACAGC
CATTCTCAAACAGAAGAACCGTCCCAATCGGTTAATTGTTGATGAAGCCATCAATGAAGATAACAGTGTG
GTGTCCTTGTCCCAGCCCAAGATGGATGAACTACAGTTGTTCAGAGGTGACACGGTGTTGCTAAAAGGAA
AGAAGAGAAGGGAAGCTGTATGCATTGTTCTTTCTGATGACACGTGTTCTGATGAGAAGATTCGAATGAA
TAGAGTTGTTCGGAATAACCTCCGAGTTCGCCTAGGAGATGTCATCAGCATCCAGCCATGCCCTGATGTA
AAGTATGGCAAACGTATCCATGTGCTACCCATTGATGACACAGTGGAAGGCATCACTGGCAATCTTTTTG
AGGTATACCTTAAGCCGTACTTCCTGGAAGCATATCGGCCCATCCGTAAAGGAGATATTTTCCTTGTCCG
GGGTGGGATGCGTGCTGTGGAGTTCAAAGTAGTAGAGACAGATCCCAGCCCTTACTGTATTGTTGCTCCA
GACACAGTGATCCACTGTGAGGGGGAGCCAATCAAGCGAGAGGATGAGGAGGAGTCCTTAAATGAAGTAG
GCTATGATGACATCGGTGGTTGCAGGAAGCAGCTAGCTCAGATAAAGGAGATGGTGGAGCTGCCACTGAG
ACATCCTGCACTCTTTAAGGAAATTGGTGTGAAGCCTCCTCGGGGAATCTTGCTATATGGACCTCCTGGG
ACAGGAACTG
